Addgene plasmid #111127: pCR1317
Purpose: Expresses FANCD2.
Depositing lab: Jacob Corn. Depositing organization: University of California, Berkeley. Publication: CRISPR-Cas9 genome editing in human cells occurs via the Fanconi anemia pathway. Richardson CD, Kazane KR, Feng SJ, Zelin E, Bray NL, Schafer AJ, Floor SN, Corn JE. Nat Genet. 2018 Aug;50(8):1132-1139. doi: 10.1038/s41588-018-0174-0. Epub 2018 Jul 27. PubMed 30054595.
Backbone
  Vector backbone: pCR1265
  Vector type: Lentiviral
Growth in bacteria
  Bacterial resistance: Ampicillin, 100 μg/mL
  Growth temperature: 37°C
  Growth strain: NEB Stable
  Copy number: High Copy
Gene/Insert
  Gene/Insert name: FANCD2
  Species: H. sapiens (human)
  Entrez Gene: FANCD2 (a.k.a. FA-D2, FA4, FACD, FAD, FAD2, FANCD)
  Tag / fusion protein: HA (N terminal on insert)
  Cloning method: Gibson Cloning
Terms and licenses: Academic/Nonprofit Terms; Industry Terms: Not Available to Industry
Depositor comments: Consensus CDS were PCR amplified from gBlocks or from cDNA clones and Gibson cloned into pLentiX1
How to cite: pCR1317 was a gift from Jacob Corn (Addgene plasmid # 111127)
