[The description below was written by a language model from this plasmid's Addgene catalogue record and pLannotate feature annotations shown in this document.]
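Description:
pCR1317 is a 14.5 kb lentiviral transfer plasmid for expressing human FANCD2 in mammalian cells, built by Gibson assembly of the consensus coding sequence into the pCR1265 backbone (the depositor comments also refer to the recipient vector as pLentiX1). In bacteria it is maintained through a high-copy ColE1/pUC-type origin and selected with ampicillin via the bla gene. An f1 origin and remnants of a lac/lacZα cloning region are also present.

The viral portion has a third-generation layout. An RSV promoter drives a truncated HIV-1 5' LTR, followed by the Ψ packaging signal with a gag fragment, the Rev response element for nuclear export of the genomic RNA, and the cPPT/CTS. A truncated LTR and an SV40 polyadenylation signal close the downstream end.

Between Gateway attB1 and attB2 sites, the constitutive EF-1α promoter drives FANCD2 carrying an N-terminal HA epitope tag. The annotation detects only a fragment matching a 3xHA tag, which fits the single tag listed in the catalogue entry. An EMCV IRES downstream of FANCD2 allows translation of the mouse surface marker Thy1.1 (CD90.1) from the same transcript, so transduced cells can be identified or sorted by surface staining. A WPRE follows to enhance transcript expression. A separate mouse PGK promoter then drives NeoR for G418 selection of stably transduced cells.

FANCD2 is a Fanconi anemia pathway protein involved in DNA double-strand break repair and chromosomal stability. The associated study examined the role of this pathway in Cas9 genome editing in human cells. The record states the purpose only as FANCD2 expression, and any more specific use, such as re-expression or complementation experiments, is not stated.
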