Features (pLannotate 1.2.2; 35 found; start..end, strand, type, name):
     45..149     +  promoter       AmpR promoter: bla
    150..1010    +  CDS            AmpR: β-lactamase; bla; confers resistance to ampicillin, carbenicillin, and related antibiotics
   1181..1769    +  rep_origin     ori: high-copy-number ColE1/pMB1/pBR322/pUC origin of replication
   1952..2044    +  CDS            lacI (fragment): lac repressor; lacI; The lac repressor binds to the lac operator to inhibit transcription in E. coli. This inhibition can be relieved by adding lactose or isopropyl-β-D-thiogalactopyranoside (IPTG).
   2057..2078    +  protein_bind   CAP binding site: CAP binding activates transcription in the presence of cAMP. E. coli catabolite activator protein
   2093..2123    +  promoter       lac promoter: promoter for the E. coli lac operon
   2127..2149    +  protein_bind   lac operator (fragment): The lac repressor binds to the lac operator to inhibit transcription in E. coli. This inhibition can be relieved by adding lactose or isopropyl-β-D-thiogalactopyranoside (IPTG). lac repressor encoded by lacI
   2192..2210    +  promoter       T3 promoter: promoter for bacteriophage T3 RNA polymerase
   2238..2464    +  promoter       RSV promoter: Rous sarcoma virus enhancer/promoter
   2465..2645    +  LTR            5' LTR (truncated): truncated 5' long terminal repeat (LTR) from HIV-1
   2692..2817    +  misc_feature   HIV-1 Ψ: packaging signal of human immunodeficiency virus type 1
   2801..3164    +  CDS            HIV-1 gag (fragment): gag protein from human immunodeficiency virus 1; gag
   3310..3543    +  misc_feature   RRE: The Rev response element (RRE) of HIV-1 allows for Rev-dependent mRNA export from the nucleus to the cytoplasm.
   3920..4020    +  CDS            Rev (fragment): human immunodeficiency virus 1 (HIV-1) Rev protein; rev; enhances nuclear export of unspliced and incompletely spliced viral mRNAs
   4039..4155    +  misc_feature   cPPT/CTS: central polypurine tract and central termination sequence of HIV-1
   4189..4213    +  protein_bind   attB1: mutant version of attB; recombination site for the Gateway® BP reaction BP Clonase™
   4228..4246    +  enhancer       CMV enhancer (fragment): human cytomegalovirus immediate early enhancer
   4271..4337    +  CDS            small t antigen (fragment): SV40 (simian virus 40) small t antigen
   4344..5522    +  promoter       EF-1α promoter: strong constitutive promoter for human elongation factor EF-1α
   5539..5557    +  promoter       T7 promoter: promoter for bacteriophage T7 RNA polymerase
   5604..5630    +  CDS            3xHA (fragment): three tandem HA epitope tags
   5655..9926    +  CDS            FANCD2: FACD2_HUMAN - Also known as FACD. Experimental evidence at protein level: Swiss-Prot protein existence level 1. Required for maintenance of chromosomal stability. Promotes accurate and efficient pairing of homologs during meiosis. Involved in the repair of DNA double-strand breaks, both by homologous recombination and single-strand annealing. May participate in S phase and G2 phase checkpoint activation upon DNA damage. Plays a role in preventing breakage and loss of missegregating chromatin at the end of cell division, particularly after replication stress. Required for the targeting, or stab
  10077..10646   +  misc_feature   IRES: internal ribosome entry site (IRES) of the encephalomyocarditis virus (EMCV)
  10658..11146   +  CDS            Thy1.1: mouse GPI-anchored cell surface glycoprotein of the immunoglobulin superfamily This allele of Thy1 is also known as CD90.1.
  11152..11176   -  protein_bind   attB2: mutant version of attB; recombination site for the Gateway® BP reaction BP Clonase™
  11207..11795   +  misc_feature   WPRE: woodchuck hepatitis virus posttranscriptional regulatory element
  11846..12345   +  promoter       PGK promoter: mouse phosphoglycerate kinase 1 promoter
  12359..13162   +  CDS            NeoR/KanR: aminoglycoside phosphotransferase from Tn5; aph(3')-II (or nptII); confers resistance to neomycin, kanamycin, and G418 (Geneticin®)
  13236..13373   +  CDS            nef (fragment): NEF_HV1LA - Experimental evidence at protein level: Swiss-Prot protein existence level 1. Extracellular Nef protein targets CD4(+) T-lymphocytes for apoptosis by interacting with CXCR4 surface receptors. From Human immunodeficiency virus type 1 group M subtype B (isolate Lai) (HIV-1).
  13359..13539   +  LTR            5' LTR (truncated): truncated 5' long terminal repeat (LTR) from HIV-1
  13611..13732   +  polyA_signal   SV40 poly(A) signal: SV40 polyadenylation signal
  13772..13907   +  rep_origin     SV40 ori: SV40 origin of replication
  13928..13946   -  promoter       T7 promoter: promoter for bacteriophage T7 RNA polymerase
  13954..14109   +  CDS            lacZα (fragment): LacZα fragment of β-galactosidase; lacZ fragment
  14114..14542   +  rep_origin     f1 ori (sequence partly withheld): f1 bacteriophage origin of replication; arrow indicates direction of (+) strand synthesis
>Addgene plasmid #111127 | pCR1317 | addgene full sequence | sequence record 212678 | Addgene NGS Result
ATATTAACGCTTACAATTTAGGTGGCACTTTTCGGGGAAATGTGCGCGGAACCCCTATTTGTTTATTTTT
CTAAATACATTCAAATATGTATCCGCTCATGAGACAATAACCCTGATAAATGCTTCAATAATATTGAAAA
AGGAAGAGTATGAGTATTCAACATTTCCGTGTCGCCCTTATTCCCTTTTTTGCGGCATTTTGCCTTCCTG
TTTTTGCTCACCCAGAAACGCTGGTGAAAGTAAAAGATGCTGAAGATCAGTTGGGTGCACGAGTGGGTTA
CATCGAACTGGATCTCAACAGCGGTAAGATCCTTGAGAGTTTTCGCCCCGAAGAACGTTTTCCAATGATG
AGCACTTTTAAAGTTCTGCTATGTGGCGCGGTATTATCCCGTATTGACGCCGGGCAAGAGCAACTCGGTC
GCCGCATACACTATTCTCAGAATGACTTGGTTGAGTACTCACCAGTCACAGAAAAGCATCTTACGGATGG
CATGACAGTAAGAGAATTATGCAGTGCTGCCATAACCATGAGTGATAACACTGCGGCCAACTTACTTCTG
ACAACGATCGGAGGACCGAAGGAGCTAACCGCTTTTTTGCACAACATGGGGGATCATGTAACTCGCCTTG
ATCGTTGGGAACCGGAGCTGAATGAAGCCATACCAAACGACGAGCGTGACACCACGATGCCTGTAGCAAT
GGCAACAACGTTGCGCAAACTATTAACTGGCGAACTACTTACTCTAGCTTCCCGGCAACAATTAATAGAC
TGGATGGAGGCGGATAAAGTTGCAGGACCACTTCTGCGCTCGGCCCTTCCGGCTGGCTGGTTTATTGCTG
ATAAATCTGGAGCCGGTGAGCGTGGGTCTCGCGGTATCATTGCAGCACTGGGGCCAGATGGTAAGCCCTC
CCGTATCGTAGTTATCTACACGACGGGGAGTCAGGCAACTATGGATGAACGAAATAGACAGATCGCTGAG
ATAGGTGCCTCACTGATTAAGCATTGGTAACTGTCAGACCAAGTTTACTCATATATACTTTAGATTGATT
TAAAACTTCATTTTTAATTTAAAAGGATCTAGGTGAAGATCCTTTTTGATAATCTCATGACCAAAATCCC
TTAACGTGAGTTTTCGTTCCACTGAGCGTCAGACCCCGTAGAAAAGATCAAAGGATCTTCTTGAGATCCT
TTTTTTCTGCGCGTAATCTGCTGCTTGCAAACAAAAAAACCACCGCTACCAGCGGTGGTTTGTTTGCCGG
ATCAAGAGCTACCAACTCTTTTTCCGAAGGTAACTGGCTTCAGCAGAGCGCAGATACCAAATACTGTTCT
TCTAGTGTAGCCGTAGTTAGGCCACCACTTCAAGAACTCTGTAGCACCGCCTACATACCTCGCTCTGCTA
ATCCTGTTACCAGTGGCTGCTGCCAGTGGCGATAAGTCGTGTCTTACCGGGTTGGACTCAAGACGATAGT
TACCGGATAAGGCGCAGCGGTCGGGCTGAACGGGGGGTTCGTGCACACAGCCCAGCTTGGAGCGAACGAC
CTACACCGAACTGAGATACCTACAGCGTGAGCTATGAGAAAGCGCCACGCTTCCCGAAGGGAGAAAGGCG
GACAGGTATCCGGTAAGCGGCAGGGTCGGAACAGGAGAGCGCACGAGGGAGCTTCCAGGGGGAAACGCCT
GGTATCTTTATAGTCCTGTCGGGTTTCGCCACCTCTGACTTGAGCGTCGATTTTTGTGATGCTCGTCAGG
GGGGCGGAGCCTATGGAAAAACGCCAGCAACGCGGCCTTTTTACGGTTCCTGGCCTTTTGCTGGCCTTTT
GCTCACATGTTCTTTCCTGCGTTATCCCCTGATTCTGTGGATAACCGTATTACCGCCTTTGAGTGAGCTG
ATACCGCTCGCCGCAGCCGAACGACCGAGCGCAGCGAGTCAGTGAGCGAGGAAGCGGAAGAGCGCCCAAT
ACGCAAACCGCCTCTCCCCGCGCGTTGGCCGATTCATTAATGCAGCTGGCACGACAGGTTTCCCGACTGG
AAAGCGGGCAGTGAGCGCAACGCAATTAATGTGAGTTAGCTCACTCATTAGGCACCCCAGGCTTTACACT
TTATGCTTCCGGCTCGTATGTTGTGTGGAATTGTGAGCGGATAACAATTTCACACAGGAAACAGCTATGA
CCATGATTACGCCAAGCGCGCAATTAACCCTCACTAAAGGGAACAAAAGCTGGAGCTGCAAGCTTAATGT
AGTCTTATGCAATACTCTTGTAGTCTTGCAACATGGTAACGATGAGTTAGCAACATGCCTTACAAGGAGA
GAAAAAGCACCGTGCATGCCGATTGGTGGAAGTAAGGTGGTACGATCGTGCCTTATTAGGAAGGCAACAG
ACGGGTCTGACATGGATTGGACGAACCACTGAATTGCCGCATTGCAGAGATATTGTATTTAAGTGCCTAG
CTCGATACATAAACGGGTCTCTCTGGTTAGACCAGATCTGAGCCTGGGAGCTCTCTGGCTAACTAGGGAA
CCCACTGCTTAAGCCTCAATAAAGCTTGCCTTGAGTGCTTCAAGTAGTGTGTGCCCGTCTGTTGTGTGAC
TCTGGTAACTAGAGATCCCTCAGACCCTTTTAGTCAGTGTGGAAAATCTCTAGCAGTGGCGCCCGAACAG
GGACTTGAAAGCGAAAGGGAAACCAGAGGAGCTCTCTCGACGCAGGACTCGGCTTGCTGAAGCGCGCACG
GCAAGAGGCGAGGGGCGGCGACTGGTGAGTACGCCAAAAATTTTGACTAGCGGAGGCTAGAAGGAGAGAG
ATGGGTGCGAGAGCGTCAGTATTAAGCGGGGGAGAATTAGATCGCGATGGGAAAAAATTCGGTTAAGGCC
AGGGGGAAAGAAAAAATATAAATTAAAACATATAGTATGGGCAAGCAGGGAGCTAGAACGATTCGCAGTT
AATCCTGGCCTGTTAGAAACATCAGAAGGCTGTAGACAAATACTGGGACAGCTACAACCATCCCTTCAGA
CAGGATCAGAAGAACTTAGATCATTATATAATACAGTAGCAACCCTCTATTGTGTGCATCAAAGGATAGA
GATAAAAGACACCAAGGAAGCTTTAGACAAGATAGAGGAAGAGCAAAACAAAAGTAAGACCACCGCACAG
CAAGCGGCCGCTGATCTTCAGACCTGGAGGAGGAGATATGAGGGACAATTGGAGAAGTGAATTATATAAA
TATAAAGTAGTAAAAATTGAACCATTAGGAGTAGCACCCACCAAGGCAAAGAGAAGAGTGGTGCAGAGAG
AAAAAAGAGCAGTGGGAATAGGAGCTTTGTTCCTTGGGTTCTTGGGAGCAGCAGGAAGCACTATGGGCGC
AGCGTCAATGACGCTGACGGTACAGGCCAGACAATTATTGTCTGGTATAGTGCAGCAGCAGAACAATTTG
CTGAGGGCTATTGAGGCGCAACAGCATCTGTTGCAACTCACAGTCTGGGGCATCAAGCAGCTCCAGGCAA
GAATCCTGGCTGTGGAAAGATACCTAAAGGATCAACAGCTCCTGGGGATTTGGGGTTGCTCTGGAAAACT
CATTTGCACCACTGCTGTGCCTTGGAATGCTAGTTGGAGTAATAAATCTCTGGAACAGATTTGGAATCAC
ACGACCTGGATGGAGTGGGACAGAGAAATTAACAATTACACAAGCTTAATACACTCCTTAATTGAAGAAT
CGCAAAACCAGCAAGAAAAGAATGAACAAGAATTATTGGAATTAGATAAATGGGCAAGTTTGTGGAATTG
GTTTAACATAACAAATTGGCTGTGGTATATAAAATTATTCATAATGATAGTAGGAGGCTTGGTAGGTTTA
AGAATAGTTTTTGCTGTACTTTCTATAGTGAATAGAGTTAGGCAGGGATATTCACCATTATCGTTTCAGA
CCCACCTCCCAACCCCGAGGGGACCCGACAGGCCCGAAGGAATAGAAGAAGAAGGTGGAGAGAGAGACAG
AGACAGATCCATTCGATTAGTGAACGGATCTCGACGGTATCGGTTAACTTTTAAAAGAAAAGGGGGGATT
GGGGGGTACAGTGCAGGGGAAAGAATAGTAGACATAATAGCAACAGACATACAAACTAAAGAATTACAAA
AACAAATTACAAAATTCAAAATTTTATCGTCCAGTGTGGTGGAATTCTGCAGATATCAACAAGTTTGTAC
AAAAAAGCAGGCTCCACCATGGGAACCGACATTGATTATTGACTAGGCTTTTGCAAAAAGCTTTGCAAAG
ATGGATAAAGTTTTAAACAGAGAGGAATCTTTGCAGCTAATGGACCTTCTAGGTCTTGAAAGGAGTGGGA
ATTGGCTCCGGTGCCCGTCAGTGGGCAGAGCGCACATCGCCCACAGTCCCCGAGAAGTTGGGGGGAGGGG
TCGGCAATTGAACCGGTGCCTAGAGAAGGTGGCGCGGGGTAAACTGGGAAAGTGATGTCGTGTACTGGCT
CCGCCTTTTTCCCGAGGGTGGGGGAGAACCGTATATAAGTGCAGTAGTCGCCGTGAACGTTCTTTTTCGC
AACGGGTTTGCCGCCAGAACACAGGTAAGTGCCGTGTGTGGTTCCCGCGGGCCTGGCCTCTTTACGGGTT
ATGGCCCTTGCGTGCCTTGAATTACTTCCACCTGGCTGCAGTACGTGATTCTTGATCCCGAGCTTCGGGT
TGGAAGTGGGTGGGAGAGTTCGAGGCCTTGCGCTTAAGGAGCCCCTTCGCCTCGTGCTTGAGTTGAGGCC
TGGCCTGGGCGCTGGGGCCGCCGCGTGCGAATCTGGTGGCACCTTCGCGCCTGTCTCGCTGCTTTCGATA
AGTCTCTAGCCATTTAAAATTTTTGATGACCTGCTGCGACGCTTTTTTTCTGGCAAGATAGTCTTGTAAA
TGCGGGCCAAGATCTGCACACTGGTATTTCGGTTTTTGGGGCCGCGGGCGGCGACGGGGCCCGTGCGTCC
CAGCGCACATGTTCGGCGAGGCGGGGCCTGCGAGCGCGGCCACCGAGAATCGGACGGGGGTAGTCTCAAG
CTGGCCGGCCTGCTCTGGTGCCTGGCCTCGCGCCGCCGTGTATCGCCCCGCCCTGGGCGGCAAGGCTGGC
CCGGTCGGCACCAGTTGCGTGAGCGGAAAGATGGCCGCTTCCCGGCCCTGCTGCAGGGAGCTCAAAATGG
AGGACGCGGCGCTCGGGAGAGCGGGCGGGTGAGTCACCCACACAAAGGAAAAGGGCCTTTCCGTCCTCAG
CCGTCGCTTCATGTGACTCCACGGAGTACCGGGCGCCGTCCAGGCACCTCGATTAGTTCTCGAGCTTTTG
GAGTACGTCGTCTTTAGGTTGGGGGGAGGGGTTTTATGCGATGGAGTTTCCCCACACTGAGTGGGTGGAG
ACTGAAGTTAGGCCAGCTTGGCACTTGATGTAATTCTCCTTGGAATTTGCCCTTTTTGAGTTTGGATCTT
GGTTCATTCTCAAGCCTCAGACAGTGGTTCAAAGTTTTTTTCTTCCATTTCAGGTGTCGTGAGGAATTAG
CTTGGTACTAATACGACTCACTATAGGGAGACCCAAGCTGGCTAGGTAAGCTTGGTACCGAGCTCGGATC
ATGTACCCATACGATGTTCCAGATTACGCTGGTGGATCTGGAGGTTCTGGTGGAATGGTTTCCAAAAGAA
GACTGTCAAAATCTGAGGATAAAGAGAGCCTGACAGAAGATGCCTCCAAAACCAGGAAGCAACCACTTTC
CAAAAAGACAAAGAAATCTCATATTGCTAATGAAGTTGAAGAAAATGACAGCATCTTTGTAAAGCTTCTT
AAGATATCAGGAATTATTCTTAAAACGGGAGAGAGTCAGAATCAACTAGCTGTGGATCAAATAGCTTTCC
AAAAGAAGCTCTTTCAGACCCTGAGGAGACACCCTTCCTATCCCAAAATAATAGAAGAATTTGTTAGTGG
CCTGGAGTCTTACATTGAGGATGAAGACAGTTTCAGGAACTGCCTTTTGTCTTGTGAGCGTCTGCAGGAT
GAGGAAGCCAGTATGGGTGCATCTTATTCTAAGAGTCTCATCAAACTGCTTCTGGGGATTGACATACTGC
AGCCTGCCATTATCAAAACCTTATTTGAGAAGTTGCCAGAATATTTTTTTGAAAACAAGAACAGTGATGA
AATCAACATACCTCGACTCATTGTCAGTCAACTAAAATGGCTTGACAGAGTTGTGGATGGCAAGGACCTC
ACCACCAAGATCATGCAGCTGATCAGTATTGCTCCAGAGAACCTGCAGCATGACATCATCACCAGCCTAC
CTGAGATCCTAGGGGATTCCCAGCACGCTGATGTGGGGAAAGAACTCAGTGACCTACTGATAGAGAATAC
TTCACTCACTGTCCCAATCCTGGATGTCCTTTCAAGCCTCCGACTTGACCCAAACTTCCTATTGAAGGTT
CGCCAGTTGGTGATGGATAAGTTGTCGTCTATTAGATTGGAGGATTTACCTGTGATAATAAAGTTCATTC
TTCATTCCGTAACAGCCATGGATACACTTGAGGTAATTTCTGAGCTTCGGGAGAAGTTGGATCTGCAGCA
TTGTGTTTTGCCATCACGGTTACAGGCTTCCCAAGTAAAGTTGAAAAGTAAAGGACGAGCAAGTTCCTCA
GGAAATCAAGAAAGCAGCGGTCAGAGCTGTATTATTCTCCTCTTTGATGTAATAAAGTCAGCTATTAGAT
ATGAGAAAACCATTTCAGAAGCCTGGATTAAGGCAATTGAAAACACTGCCTCAGTATCTGAACACAAGGT
GTTTGACCTGGTGATGCTTTTCATCATCTATAGCACCAATACTCAGACAAAGAAGTACATTGACAGGGTG
CTAAGAAATAAGATTCGATCAGGCTGCATTCAAGAACAGCTGCTCCAGAGTACATTCTCTGTTCATTACT
TAGTTCTTAAGGATATGTGTTCATCCATTCTGTCGCTGGCTCAGAGTTTGCTTCACTCTCTAGACCAGAG
TATAATTTCATTTGGCAGTCTCCTATACAAATATGCATTTAAGTTTTTTGACACGTACTGCCAGCAGGAA
GTGGTTGGTGCCTTAGTGACCCATATCTGCAGTGGGAATGAAGCTGAAGTTGATACTGCCTTAGATGTCC
TTCTAGAGTTGGTAGTGTTAAACCCATCTGCTATGATGATGAATGCTGTCTTTGTAAAGGGCATTTTAGA
TTATCTGGATAACATATCCCCTCAGCAAATACGAAAACTCTTCTATGTTCTCAGCACACTGGCATTTAGC
AAACAGAATGAAGCCAGCAGCCACATCCAGGATGACATGCACTTGGTGATAAGAAAGCAGCTCTCTAGCA
CCGTATTCAAGTACAAGCTCATTGGGATTATTGGTGCTGTGACCATGGCTGGCATCATGGCGGCAGACAG
AAGTGAATCACCTAGTTTGACCCAAGAGAGAGCCAACCTGAGCGATGAGCAGTGCACACAGGTGACCTCC
TTGTTGCAGTTGGTTCATTCCTGCAGTGAGCAGTCTCCTCAGGCCTCTGCACTTTACTATGATGAATTTG
CCAACCTGATCCAACATGAAAAGCTGGATCCAAAAGCCCTGGAATGGGTTGGGCATACCATCTGTAATGA
TTTCCAGGATGCCTTCGTAGTGGACTCCTGTGTTGTTCCGGAAGGTGACTTTCCATTTCCTGTGAAAGCA
CTGTACGGACTGGAAGAATACGACACTCAGGATGGGATTGCCATAAACCTCCTGCCGCTGCTGTTTTCTC
AGGACTTTGCAAAAGATGGGGGTCCGGTGACCTCACAGGAATCAGGCCAAAAATTGGTGTCTCCGCTGTG
CCTGGCTCCGTATTTCCGGTTACTGAGACTTTGTGTGGAGAGACAGCATAACGGAAACTTGGAGGAGATT
GATGGTCTACTAGATTGTCCTATATTCCTAACTGACCTGGAGCCTGGAGAGAAGTTGGAGTCCATGTCTG
CTAAAGAGCGTTCATTCATGTGTTCTCTCATATTTCTTACTCTCAACTGGTTCCGAGAGATTGTAAATGC
CTTCTGCCAGGAAACATCACCTGAGATGAAGGGGAAGGTGCTCACTCGGTTAAAGCACATTGTAGAATTG
CAAATAATCCTGGAAAAGTACTTGGCAGTCACCCCAGACTATGTCCCTCCTCTTGGAAACTTTGATGTGG
AAACTTTAGATATAACACCTCATACTGTTACTGCTATTTCAGCAAAAATCAGAAAGAAAGGAAAAATAGA
AAGGAAACAAAAAACAGATGGCAGCAAGACATCCTCCTCTGACACACTTTCAGAAGAGAAAAATTCAGAA
TGTGACCCTACGCCATCTCATAGAGGCCAGCTAAACAAGGAGTTCACAGGGAAGGAAGAAAAGACATCAT
TGTTACTACATAATTCCCATGCTTTTTTCCGAGAGCTGGACATTGAGGTCTTCTCTATTCTACATTGTGG
ACTTGTGACGAAGTTCATCTTAGATACTGAAATGCACACTGAAGCTACAGAAGTTGTGCAACTTGGGCCC
CCTGAGCTGCTTTTCTTGCTGGAAGATCTCTCCCAGAAGCTGGAGAGTATGCTGACACCTCCTATTGCCA
GGAGAGTCCCCTTTCTCAAGAACAAAGGAAGCCGGAATATTGGATTCTCACATCTCCAACAGAGATCTGC
CCAAGAAATTGTTCATTGTGTTTTTCAACTGCTGACCCCAATGTGTAACCACCTGGAGAACATTCACAAC
TATTTTCAGTGTTTAGCTGCTGAGAATCACGGTGTAGTTGATGGACCAGGAGTGAAAGTTCAGGAGTACC
ACATAATGTCTTCCTGCTATCAGAGGCTGCTGCAGATTTTTCATGGGCTTTTTGCTTGGAGTGGATTTTC
TCAACCTGAAAATCAGAATTTACTGTATTCAGCCCTCCATGTCCTTAGTAGCCGACTGAAACAGGGAGAA
CACAGCCAGCCTTTGGAGGAACTACTCAGCCAGAGCGTCCATTACTTGCAGAATTTCCATCAAAGCATTC
CCAGTTTCCAGTGTGCTCTTTATCTCATCAGACTTTTGATGGTTATTTTGGAGAAATCAACAGCTTCTGC
TCAGAACAAAGAAAAAATTGCTTCCCTTGCCAGACAATTCCTCTGTCGGGTGTGGCCAAGTGGGGATAAA
GAGAAGAGCAACATCTCTAATGACCAGCTCCATGCTCTGCTCTGTATCTACCTGGAGCACACAGAGAGCA
TTCTGAAGGCCATAGAGGAGATTGCTGGTGTTGGTGTCCCAGAACTGATCAACTCTCCTAAAGATGCATC
TTCCTCCACATTCCCTACACTGACCAGGCATACTTTTGTTGTTTTCTTCCGTGTGATGATGGCTGAACTA
GAGAAGACGGTGAAAAAAATTGAGCCTGGCACAGCAGCAGACTCGCAGCAGATTCATGAAGAGAAACTCC
TCTACTGGAACATGGCTGTTCGAGACTTCAGTATCCTCATCAACTTGATAAAGGTATTTGATAGTCATCC
TGTTCTGCATGTATGTTTGAAGTATGGGCGTCTCTTTGTGGAAGCATTTCTGAAGCAATGTATGCCGCTC
CTAGACTTCAGTTTTAGAAAACACCGGGAAGATGTTCTGAGCTTACTGGAAACCTTCCAGTTGGACACAA
GGCTGCTTCATCACCTGTGTGGGCATTCCAAGATTCACCAGGACACGAGACTCACCCAACATGTGCCTCT
GCTCAAAAAGACCCTGGAACTTTTAGTTTGCAGAGTCAAAGCTATGCTCACTCTCAACAATTGTAGAGAG
GCTTTCTGGCTGGGCAATCTAAAAAACCGGGACTTGCAGGGTGAAGAGATTAAGTCCCAAAATTCCCAGG
AGAGCACAGCAGATGAGAGTGAGGATGACATGTCATCCCAGGCCTCCAAGAGCAAAGCCACTGAGGTATC
TCTACAAAACCCACCAGAGTCTGGCACTGATGGTTGCATTTTGTTAATTGTTCTAAGTTGGTGGAGCAGA
ACTTTGCCTACTTATGTTTATTGTCAAATGCTTCTATGCCCATTTCCATTCCCTCCATAAGTCGACCCCC
TCTCCCTCCCCCCCCCCTAACGTTACTGGCCGAAGCCGCTTGGAATAAGGCCGGTGTGCGTTTGTCTATA
TGTTATTTTCCACCATATTGCCGTCTTTTGGCAATGTGAGGGCCCGGAAACCTGGCCCTGTCTTCTTGAC
GAGCATTCCTAGGGGTCTTTCCCCTCTCGCCAAAGGAATGCAAGGTCTGTTGAATGTCGTGAAGGAAGCA
GTTCCTCTGGAAGCTTCTTGAAGACAAACAACGTCTGTAGCGACCCTTTGCAGGCAGCGGAACCCCCCAC
CTGGCGACAGGTGCCTCTGCGGCCAAAAGCCACGTGTATAAGATACACCTGCAAAGGCGGCACAACCCCA
GTGCCACGTTGTGAGTTGGATAGTTGTGGAAAGAGTCAAATGGCTCTCCTCAAGCGTATTCAACAAGGGG
CTGAAGGATGCCCAGAAGGTACCCCATTGTATGGGATCTGATCTGGGGCCTCGGTGCACATGCTTTACAT
GTGTTTAGTCGAGGTTAAAAAAACGTCTAGGCCCCCCGAACCACGGGGACGTGGTTTTCCTTTGAAAAAC
ACGATGCCACCATGGGTATGAACCCAGCCATCAGCGTCGCTCTCCTGCTCTCAGTCTTGCAGGTGTCCCG
AGGGCAGAAGGTGACCAGCCTGACAGCCTGCCTGGTGAACCAAAACCTTCGCCTGGACTGCCGCCATGAG
AATAACACCAAGGATAACTCCATCCAGCATGAGTTCAGCCTGACCCGAGAGAAGAGGAAGCACGTGCTCT
CAGGCACCCTTGGGATACCCGAGCACACGTACCGCTCCCGCGTCACCCTCTCCAACCAGCCCTATATCAA
GGTCCTTACCCTAGCCAACTTCACCACCAAGGATGAGGGCGACTACTTTTGTGAGCTTCGCGTCTCGGGC
GCGAATCCCATGAGCTCCAATAAAAGTATCAGTGTGTATAGAGACAAGCTGGTCAAGTGTGGCGGCATAA
GCCTGCTGGTTCAGAACACATCCTGGATGCTGCTGCTGCTGCTTTCCCTCTCCCTCCTCCAAGCCCTGGA
CTTCATTTCTCTGTGATCTAGACCCAGCTTTCTTGTACAAAGTGGTTGATATCCAGCACAGTGGCGGCCG
CTCGACAATCAACCTCTGGATTACAAAATTTGTGAAAGATTGACTGGTATTCTTAACTATGTTGCTCCTT
TTACGCTATGTGGATACGCTGCTTTAATGCCTTTGTATCATGCTATTGCTTCCCGTATGGCTTTCATTTT
CTCCTCCTTGTATAAATCCTGGTTGCTGTCTCTTTATGAGGAGTTGTGGCCCGTTGTCAGGCAACGTGGC
GTGGTGTGCACTGTGTTTGCTGACGCAACCCCCACTGGTTGGGGCATTGCCACCACCTGTCAGCTCCTTT
CCGGGACTTTCGCTTTCCCCCTCCCTATTGCCACGGCGGAACTCATCGCCGCCTGCCTTGCCCGCTGCTG
GACAGGGGCTCGGCTGTTGGGCACTGACAATTCCGTGGTGTTGTCGGGGAAGCTGACGTCCTTTCCATGG
CTGCTCGCCTGTGTTGCCACCTGGATTCTGCGCGGGACGTCCTTCTGCTACGTCCCTTCGGCCCTCAATC
CAGCGGACCTTCCTTCCCGCGGCCTGCTGCCGGCTCTGCGGCCTCTTCCGCGTCTTCGCCTTCGCCCTCA
GACGAGTCGGATCTCCCTTTGGGCCGCCTCCCCGCCTGGACCTGCAGGATTCTGCAGATATCCGGACTAG
TGATCTAATTCTACCGGGTAGGGGAGGCGCTTTTCCCAAGGCAGTCTGGAGCATGCGCTTTAGCAGCCCC
GCTGGGCACTTGGCGCTACACAAGTGGCCTCTGGCCTCGCACACATTCCACATCCACCGGTAGGCGCCAA
CCGGCTCCGTTCTTTGGTGGCCCCTTCGCGCCACCTTCTACTCCTCCCCTAGTCAGGAAGTTCCCCCCCG
CCCCGCAGCTCGCGTCGTGCAGGACGTGACAAATGGAAGTAGCACGTCTCACTAGTCTCGTGCAGATGGA
CAGCACCGCTGAGCAATGGAAGCGGGTAGGCCTTTGGGGCAGCGGCCAATAGCAGCTTTGCTCCTTCGCT
TTCTGGGCTCAGAGGCTGGGAAGGGGTGGGTCCGGGGGCGGGCTCAGGGGCGGGCTCAGGGGCGGGGCGG
GCGCCCGAAGGTCCTCCGGAGGCCCGGCATTCTGCACGCTTCAAAAGCGCACGTCTGCCGCGCTGTTCTC
CTCTTCCTCATCTCCGGGCCTTTCGACCTGCAGCCAATATGGGATCGGCCATTGAACAAGATGGATTGCA
CGCAGGTTCTCCGGCCGCTTGGGTGGAGAGGCTATTCGGCTATGACTGGGCACAACAGACAATCGGCTGC
TCTGATGCCGCCGTGTTCCGGCTGTCAGCGCAGGGGCGCCCGGTTCTTTTTGTCAAGACCGACCTGTCCG
GTGCCCTGAATGAACTGCAGGACGAGGCAGCGCGGCTATCGTGGCTGGCCACGACGGGCGTTCCTTGCGC
AGCTGTGCTCGACGTTGTCACTGAAGCGGGAAGGGACTGGCTGCTATTGGGCGAAGTGCCGGGGCAGGAT
CTCCTGTCATCTCACCTTGCTCCTGCCGAGAAAGTATCCATCATGGCTGATGCAATGCGGCGGCTGCATA
CGCTTGATCCGGCTACCTGCCCATTCGACCACCAAGCGAAACATCGCATCGAGCGAGCACGTACTCGGAT
GGAAGCCGGTCTTGTCGATCAGGATGATCTGGACGAAGAGCATCAGGGGCTCGCGCCAGCCGAACTGTTC
GCCAGGCTCAAGGCGCGCATGCCCGACGGCGAGGATCTCGTCGTGACCCATGGCGATGCCTGCTTGCCGA
ATATCATGGTGGAAAATGGCCGCTTTTCTGGATTCATCGACTGTGGCCGGCTGGGTGTGGCGGACCGCTA
TCAGGACATAGCGTTGGCTACCCGTGATATTGCTGAAGAGCTTGGCGGCGAATGGGCTGACCGCTTCCTC
GTGCTTTACGGTATCGCCGCTCCCGATTCGCAGCGCATCGCCTTCTATCGCCTTCTTGACGAGTTCTTCT
GAACGCGTCGCCCGCCCCACGACCCGCAGCGCCCGACCGAAAGGAGCGCACGACCCCATGCATCTCGAGG
GCCCGGTACCTTTAAGACCAATGACTTACAAGGCAGCTGTAGATCTTAGCCACTTTTTAAAAGAAAAGGG
GGGACTGGAAGGGCTAGCTCACTCCCAACGAAGACAAGATCTGCTTTTTGCTTGTACTGGGTCTCTCTGG
TTAGACCAGATCTGAGCCTGGGAGCTCTCTGGCTAACTAGGGAACCCACTGCTTAAGCCTCAATAAAGCT
TGCCTTGAGTGCTTCAAGTAGTGTGTGCCCGTCTGTTGTGTGACTCTGGTAACTAGAGATCCCTCAGACC
CTTTTAGTCAGTGTGGAAAATCTCTAGCAGTAGTAGTTCATGTCATCTTATTATTCAGTATTTATAACTT
GCAAAGAAATGAATATCAGAGAGTGAGAGGAACTTGTTTATTGCAGCTTATAATGGTTACAAATAAAGCA
ATAGCATCACAAATTTCACAAATAAAGCATTTTTTTCACTGCATTCTAGTTGTGGTTTGTCCAAACTCAT
CAATGTATCTTATCATGTCTGGCTCTAGCTATCCCGCCCCTAACTCCGCCCATCCCGCCCCTAACTCCGC
CCAGTTCCGCCCATTCTCCGCCCCATGGCTGACTAATTTTTTTTATTTATGCAGAGGCCGAGGCCGCCTC
GGCCTCTGAGCTATTCCAGAAGTAGTGAGGAGGCTTTTTTGGAGGCCTAGGGACGTACCCAATTCGCCCT
ATAGTGAGTCGTATTACGCGCGCTCACTGGCCGTCGTTTTACAACGTCGTGACTGGGAAAACCCTGGCGT
TACCCAACTTAATCGCCTTGCAGCACATCCCCCTTTCGCCAGCTGGCGTAATAGCGAAGAGGCCCGCACC
GATCGCCCTTCCCAACAGTTGCGCAGCCTGAATGGCGAATGGG
[124 nt withheld, positions 14114-14237]
C
[91 nt withheld, positions 14239-14329]
A
[49 nt withheld, positions 14331-14379]
CCTTTGACGTTGGAGTCCACGTTCTTT
[37 nt withheld, positions 14407-14443]
ACCCTATCTCGGTCTATTCTTTTGATTTATAAGGGATTTTGCCGATTTCGGCCTATTGGTTAAAAAATGA
GCTGATTTAACAAAAATTTAACGCGAATTTTAACAAA
