LOCUS       Exported 8353 bp ds-DNA circular SYN 12-MAY-2021
DEFINITION  Expresses FANCD2..
ACCESSION   .
VERSION     .
KEYWORDS    pCR1317
SOURCE      synthetic DNA construct
  ORGANISM  synthetic DNA construct
REFERENCE   1 (bases 1 to 8353)
  AUTHORS   Richardson CD, Kazane KR, Feng SJ, Zelin E, Bray NL, Schafer AJ,
            Floor SN, Corn JE
  TITLE     CRISPR-Cas9 genome editing in human cells occurs via the Fanconi
            anemia pathway.
  JOURNAL   Nat Genet. 2018 Aug;50(8):1132-1139. doi: 10.1038/s41588-018-0174-0.
            Epub 2018 Jul 27.
  PUBMED    30054595
REFERENCE   2 (bases 1 to 8353)
  AUTHORS   .
  TITLE     Direct Submission
  JOURNAL   Exported May 12, 2021 from SnapGene Server 1.1.58
            http://www.snapgene.com
FEATURES             Location/Qualifiers
     source          1..8353
                     /organism="synthetic DNA construct"
                     /mol_type="other DNA"
     primer_bind     70..87
                     /label=IRES reverse
                     /note="IRES internal ribosome entry site, reverse primer.
                     Also called pCDH-rev"
     regulatory      883..892
                     /regulatory_class="other"
                     /note="vertebrate consensus sequence for strong initiation
                     of translation (Kozak, 1987)"
     primer_bind     1841..1857
                     /label=SK primer
                     /note="common sequencing primer, one of multiple similar
                     variants"
     primer_bind     1841..1857
                     /label=pBluescriptSK
                     /note="For pBluescript vector"
     repeat_region   2126..2160
                     /label=piggyBac left (5') inverted repeat
                     /note="piggyBac transposon-specific inverted terminal
                     repeat sequence (ITR)"
     primer_bind     complement(2651..2667)
                     /label=M13 rev
                     /note="common sequencing primer, one of multiple similar
                     variants"
     primer_bind     complement(2651..2667)
                     /label=M13 Reverse
                     /note="In lacZ gene. Also called M13-rev"
     primer_bind     complement(2664..2686)
                     /label=M13/pUC Reverse
                     /note="In lacZ gene"
     protein_bind    2675..2691
                     /label=lac operator
                     /bound_moiety="lac repressor encoded by lacI"
                     /note="The lac repressor binds to the lac operator to
                     inhibit transcription in E. coli. This inhibition can be
                     relieved by adding lactose or
                     isopropyl-beta-D-thiogalactopyranoside (IPTG)."
     promoter        complement(2699..2729)
                     /label=lac promoter
                     /note="promoter for the E. coli lac operon"
     protein_bind    2744..2765
                     /label=CAP binding site
                     /bound_moiety="E. coli catabolite activator protein"
                     /note="CAP binding activates transcription in the presence
                     of cAMP."
     primer_bind     complement(2882..2899)
                     /label=L4440
                     /note="L4440 vector, forward primer"
     rep_origin      complement(3053..3641)
                     /direction=LEFT
                     /label=ori
                     /note="high-copy-number ColE1/pMB1/pBR322/pUC origin of
                     replication"
     primer_bind     complement(3133..3152)
                     /label=pBR322ori-F
                     /note="pBR322 origin, forward primer"
     CDS             complement(3812..4672)
                     /codon_start=1
                     /gene="bla"
                     /product="beta-lactamase"
                     /label=AmpR
                     /note="confers resistance to ampicillin, carbenicillin, and
                     related antibiotics"
                     /translation="MSIQHFRVALIPFFAAFCLPVFAHPETLVKVKDAEDQLGARVGYI
                     ELDLNSGKILESFRPEERFPMMSTFKVLLCGAVLSRIDAGQEQLGRRIHYSQNDLVEYS
                     PVTEKHLTDGMTVRELCSAAITMSDNTAANLLLTTIGGPKELTAFLHNMGDHVTRLDRW
                     EPELNEAIPNDERDTTMPVAMATTLRKLLTGELLTLASRQQLIDWMEADKVAGPLLRSA
                     LPAGWFIADKSGAGERGSRGIIAALGPDGKPSRIVVIYTTGSQATMDERNRQIAEIGAS
                     LIKHW"
     primer_bind     4435..4454
                     /label=Amp-R
                     /note="Ampicillin resistance gene, reverse primer"
     promoter        complement(4673..4777)
                     /gene="bla"
                     /label=AmpR promoter
     rep_origin      complement(4803..5258)
                     /direction=LEFT
                     /label=f1 ori
                     /note="f1 bacteriophage origin of replication; arrow
                     indicates direction of (+) strand synthesis"
     primer_bind     complement(4940..4961)
                     /label=F1ori-F
                     /note="F1 origin, forward primer"
     primer_bind     5152..5171
                     /label=F1ori-R
                     /note="F1 origin, reverse primer"
     primer_bind     5385..5407
                     /label=M13/pUC Forward
                     /note="In lacZ gene"
     primer_bind     5399..5416
                     /label=M13 Forward
                     /note="In lacZ gene. Also called M13-F20 or M13 (-21)
                     Forward"
     primer_bind     5400..5416
                     /label=M13 fwd
                     /note="common sequencing primer, one of multiple similar
                     variants"
     repeat_region   5546..5608
                     /label=piggyBac right (3') inverted repeat
                     /note="piggyBac transposon-specific inverted terminal
                     repeat sequence (ITR)"
     polyA_signal    6387..6521
                     /label=SV40 poly(A) signal
                     /note="SV40 polyadenylation signal"
     primer_bind     complement(6424..6443)
                     /label=SV40pA-R
                     /note="SV40 polyA, reverse primer"
     primer_bind     6478..6497
                     /label=EBV-rev
                     /note="SV40 polyA terminator, reverse primer"
     misc_feature    6601..7189
                     /label=WPRE
                     /note="woodchuck hepatitis virus posttranscriptional
                     regulatory element"
     CDS             6707..6718
                     /codon_start=1
                     /product="Factor Xa recognition and cleavage site"
                     /label=Factor Xa site
                     /translation="IEGR"
     primer_bind     7116..7136
                     /label=WPRE-R
                     /note="WPRE, reverse primer"
     CDS             complement(7214..8008)
                     /codon_start=1
                     /gene="aph(3')-II (or nptII)"
                     /product="aminoglycoside phosphotransferase from Tn5"
                     /label=NeoR/KanR
                     /note="confers resistance to neomycin, kanamycin, and G418
                     (Geneticin(R))"
                     /translation="MIEQDGLHAGSPAAWVERLFGYDWAQQTIGCSDAAVFRLSAQGRP
                     VLFVKTDLSGALNELQDEAARLSWLAATGVPCAAVLDVVTEAGRDWLLLGEVPGQDLLS
                     SHLAPAEKVSIMADAMRRLHTLDPATCPFDHQAKHRIERARTRMEAGLVDQDDLDEEHQ
                     GLAPAELFARLKARMPDGEDLVVTHGDACLPNIMVENGRFSGFIDCGRLGVADRYQDIA
                     LATRDIAEELGGEWADRFLVLYGIAAPDSQRIAFYRLLDEFF"
     primer_bind     complement(7325..7344)
                     /label=Neo-F
                     /note="Neomycin resistance gene, forward primer"
     primer_bind     7935..7954
                     /label=Neo-R
                     /note="Neomycin resistance gene, reverse primer"
     misc_feature    8021..254
                     /label=IRES2
                     /note="internal ribosome entry site (IRES) of the
                     encephalomyocarditis virus (EMCV)"
     primer_bind     complement(8194..8213)
                     /label=IRES-F
                     /note="IRES internal ribosome entry site, forward primer"
ORIGIN
        1 ctacagacgt tgtttgtctt caagaagctt ccagaggaac tgcttccttc acgacattca
       61 acagaccttg cattcctttg gcgagagggg aaagacccct aggaatgctc gtcaagaaga
      121 cagggccagg tttccgggcc ctcacattgc caaaagacgg caatatggtg gaaaataaca
      181 tatagacaaa cgcacaccgg ccttattcca agcggcttcg gccagtaacg ttaggggggg
      241 gggagggaga ggggcgcggc cgcggatccg atttaaattc gataggctca taggtcgagg
      301 gcgctcagta gccccctaac cagctggaga agtcgagtag ctcgcgctcc gcaggactca
      361 gcgcgccttc gcagccgctg tcgtccgacg agtaggcgga acgcggggag ccgggctccg
      421 agctgccccc gcggcccggg gacgaagaag cgcgggaggg cgaggcggcg accggggtgg
      481 tccctggcgg cccgcggggc gcagacggcc gcacggcctg cggcctcagc cctcccgcca
      541 gcgcgttgcg cacggcgtcg tgctcggcca gcaggcgctg cagcgcgcgg atgtactcca
      601 cggctgagcg cagcgtctcc accttgctca gcttcttgct ggcgccgccg tgcggcacgt
      661 gctgccgcag cgcctggaag cccaagttca ccagcttcac gcggttgcgc tcgcgctcat
      721 tgcgccgcgc tacggccgct gcgccgcctc cggtctctgc ggtggccggt cgccgccgcc
      781 ggctgcagcg caacagttcc ggggacgcgg gtctccgccg ggcagcgcag ccgacaggga
      841 cggggggcgc agggggcgcg gacctgggca gtgtgccgcc gtccatggtg gctagctcta
      901 gagtaggcac cggtcgtggc ggccgacctg caggttcact aaaccgaatg ttcacagaga
      961 ctactgcact tatatatggt tctcccccac cctggggaaa aaggtggagc cagtacacca
     1021 catcactttc ccagtttacc caagccccac cttctctagg caccagttca attgcccacc
     1081 cctcccccca acttctcagg gactgtgggc catgtgctct ctgcccactg aggggcactc
     1141 agccctcaag catgctcttc tccactagtc acccctattg accttatgta tgtgccaata
     1201 atgggaaaaa cccattgact caccccctat tgaccttttg tactgggcaa aacccaatgg
     1261 aaagtcccta ttgactcagt gtacttggct ccaatgggac tttcctgttg attcacccct
     1321 attgacctta tgtactgggc aaaacccatt ggaaagtccc taatgactca gtatacatgt
     1381 cagtaatggg aaaaacccat tggcttacct cccattgacc ttatgtactg ggcaaaaccc
     1441 attggaaagt ccctattgac tcaatgtact tggctccaat gggactttcc tgttgactca
     1501 ccccctattg accttatgta ctgggcaaaa cccaatggaa agtccctatt gagtcagtgt
     1561 acttggctcc aatgggtttt tcccattgac tcctgcaggc cttggaggcc ttttccccgt
     1621 atccccccag gtgtctgcag gctcaaagag cagcgagaag cgttcagagg aaagcgatcc
     1681 cgtgccacct tccccgtgcc cgggctgtcc ccgcacgctg ccggctcggg gatgcggggg
     1741 gagcgccgga ccggagcgga gccccgggcg gctcgctgct gccccctagc gggggaggga
     1801 cgtaattaca tccctggggg ctttgggggg gggctgtccc tctagaacta gtggatctat
     1861 aacaagaaaa tatatatata ataagttatc acgtaagtag aacatgaaat aacaatataa
     1921 ttatcgtatg agttaaatct taaaagtcac gtaaaagata atcatgcgtc attttgactc
     1981 acgcggtcgt tatagttcaa aatcagtgac acttaccgca ttgacaagca cgcctcacgg
     2041 gagctccaag cggcgactga gatgtcctaa atgcacagcg acggattcgc gctatttaga
     2101 aagagagagc aatatttcaa gaatgcatgc gtcaatttta cgcagactat ctttctaggg
     2161 ttaatctagc tgcatcagga tcatatcgtc gggtcttttt tccggctcag tcatcgccca
     2221 agctggcgct atctgggcat cggggaggaa gaagcccgtg ccttttcccg cgaggttgaa
     2281 gcggcatgga aagagtttgc cgaggatgac tgctgctgca ttgacgttga gcgaaaacgc
     2341 acgtttacca tgatgattcg ggaaggtgtg gccatgcacg cctttaacgg tgaactgttc
     2401 gttcaggcca cctgggatac cagttcgtcg cggcttttcc ggacacagtt ccggatggtc
     2461 agcccgaagc gcatcagcaa cccgaacaat accggcgaca gccggaactg ccgtgccggt
     2521 gtgcagatta atgacagcgg tgcggcgctg ggatattacg tcagcgagga cgggtatcct
     2581 ggctggatgc cgcagaaatg gacatggata ccccgtgagt tacccggcgg gcgcgcttgg
     2641 cgtaatcatg gtcatagctg tttcctgtgt gaaattgtta tccgctcaca attccacaca
     2701 acatacgagc cggaagcata aagtgtaaag cctggggtgc ctaatgagtg agctaactca
     2761 cattaattgc gttgcgctca ctgcccgctt tccagtcggg aaacctgtcg tgccagctgc
     2821 attaatgaat cggccaacgc gcggggagag gcggtttgcg tattgggcgc tcttccgctt
     2881 cctcgctcac tgactcgctg cgctcggtcg ttcggctgcg gcgagcggta tcagctcact
     2941 caaaggcggt aatacggtta tccacagaat caggggataa cgcaggaaag aacatgtgag
     3001 caaaaggcca gcaaaaggcc aggaaccgta aaaaggccgc gttgctggcg tttttccata
     3061 ggctccgccc ccctgacgag catcacaaaa atcgacgctc aagtcagagg tggcgaaacc
     3121 cgacaggact ataaagatac caggcgtttc cccctggaag ctccctcgtg cgctctcctg
     3181 ttccgaccct gccgcttacc ggatacctgt ccgcctttct cccttcggga agcgtggcgc
     3241 tttctcatag ctcacgctgt aggtatctca gttcggtgta ggtcgttcgc tccaagctgg
     3301 gctgtgtgca cgaacccccc gttcagcccg accgctgcgc cttatccggt aactatcgtc
     3361 ttgagtccaa cccggtaaga cacgacttat cgccactggc agcagccact ggtaacagga
     3421 ttagcagagc gaggtatgta ggcggtgcta cagagttctt gaagtggtgg cctaactacg
     3481 gctacactag aagaacagta tttggtatct gcgctctgct gaagccagtt accttcggaa
     3541 aaagagttgg tagctcttga tccggcaaac aaaccaccgc tggtagcggt ggtttttttg
     3601 tttgcaagca gcagattacg cgcagaaaaa aaggatctca agaagatcct ttgatctttt
     3661 ctacggggtc tgacgctcag tggaacgaaa actcacgtta agggattttg gtcatgagat
     3721 tatcaaaaag gatcttcacc tagatccttt taaattaaaa atgaagtttt aaatcaatct
     3781 aaagtatata tgagtaaact tggtctgaca gttaccaatg cttaatcagt gaggcaccta
     3841 tctcagcgat ctgtctattt cgttcatcca tagttgcctg actccccgtc gtgtagataa
     3901 ctacgatacg ggagggctta ccatctggcc ccagtgctgc aatgataccg cgagacccac
     3961 gctcaccggc tccagattta tcagcaataa accagccagc cggaagggcc gagcgcagaa
     4021 gtggtcctgc aactttatcc gcctccatcc agtctattaa ttgttgccgg gaagctagag
     4081 taagtagttc gccagttaat agtttgcgca acgttgttgc cattgctaca ggcatcgtgg
     4141 tgtcacgctc gtcgtttggt atggcttcat tcagctccgg ttcccaacga tcaaggcgag
     4201 ttacatgatc ccccatgttg tgcaaaaaag cggttagctc cttcggtcct ccgatcgttg
     4261 tcagaagtaa gttggccgca gtgttatcac tcatggttat ggcagcactg cataattctc
     4321 ttactgtcat gccatccgta agatgctttt ctgtgactgg tgagtactca accaagtcat
     4381 tctgagaata gtgtatgcgg cgaccgagtt gctcttgccc ggcgtcaata cgggataata
     4441 ccgcgccaca tagcagaact ttaaaagtgc tcatcattgg aaaacgttct tcggggcgaa
     4501 aactctcaag gatcttaccg ctgttgagat ccagttcgat gtaacccact cgtgcaccca
     4561 actgatcttc agcatctttt actttcacca gcgtttctgg gtgagcaaaa acaggaaggc
     4621 aaaatgccgc aaaaaaggga ataagggcga cacggaaatg ttgaatactc atactcttcc
     4681 tttttcaata ttattgaagc atttatcagg gttattgtct catgagcgga tacatatttg
     4741 aatgtattta gaaaaataaa caaatagggg ttccgcgcac atttccccga aaagtgccac
     4801 ctaaattgta agcgttaata ttttgttaaa attcgcgtta aatttttgtt aaatcagctc
     4861 attttttaac caataggccg aaatcggcaa aatcccttat aaatcaaaag aatagaccga
     4921 gatagggttg agtgttgttc cagtttggaa caagagtcca ctattaaaga acgtggactc
     4981 caacgtcaaa ggnnnnnnnn nnnnnnnnnn nnnnnnnnnn nnnnnnnnnn nnnnnnnnnn
     5041 ntnnnnnnnn nnnnnnnnnn nnnnnnnnnn nnnnnnnnnn nnnnnnnnnn nnnnnnnnnn
     5101 nnnnnnnnnn nnnnnnnnnn nnnnnnnnnn nnngnnnnnn nnnnnnnnnn nnnnnnnnnn
     5161 nnnnnnnnnn nnnnnnnnnn nnnnnnnnnn nnnnnnnnnn nnnnnnnnnn nnnnnnnnnn
     5221 nnnnnnnnnn nnnnnnnnnn nnnnnnnnnn nnnnnnnncc cattcgccat tcaggctgcg
     5281 caactgttgg gaagggcgat cggtgcgggc ctcttcgcta ttacgccagc tggcgaaagg
     5341 gggatgtgct gcaaggcgat taagttgggt aacgccaggg ttttcccagt cacgacgttg
     5401 taaaacgacg gccagtgagc gcgcctcgtt cattcacgtt tttgaacccg tggaggacgg
     5461 gcagactcgc ggtgcaaatg tgttttacag cgtgatggag cagatgaaga tgctcgacac
     5521 gctgcagaac acgcagctag attaacccta gaaagataat catattgtga cgtacgttaa
     5581 agataatcat gtgtaaaatt gacgcatgtg ttttatcggt ctgtatatcg aggtttattt
     5641 attaatttga atagatatta agttttatta tatttacact tacatactaa taataaattc
     5701 aacaaacaat ttatttatgt ttatttattt attaaaaaaa acaaaaactc aaaatttctt
     5761 ctataaagta acaaaacttt tatcgaattc tttttccccg tatcccccca ggtgtctgca
     5821 ggctcaaaga gcagcgagaa gcgttcagag gaaagcgatc ccgtgccacc ttccccgtgc
     5881 ccgggctgtc cccgcacgct gccggctcgg ggatgcgggg ggagcgccgg accggagcgg
     5941 agccccgggc ggctcgctgc tgccccctag cgggggaggg acgtaattac atccctgggg
     6001 gctttggggg ggggctgtcc ccgtgagctc cattggtatg gctttttccc cgtatccccc
     6061 caggtgtctg caggctcaaa gagcagcgag aagcgttcag aggaaagcga tcccgtgcca
     6121 ccttccccgt gcccgggctg tccccgcacg ctgccggctc ggggatgcgg ggggagcgcc
     6181 ggaccggagc ggagccccgg gcggctcgct gctgccccct agcgggggag ggacgtaatt
     6241 acatccctgg gggctttggg ggggggctgt ccctctagag gatcataatc agccatacca
     6301 catttgtaga ggttttactt gctttaaaaa acctcccaca cctccccctg aacctgaaac
     6361 ataaaatgaa tgcaattgtt gttgttaact tgtttattgc agcttataat ggttacaaat
     6421 aaagcaatag catcacaaat ttcacaaata aagcattttt ttcactgcat tctagttgtg
     6481 gtttgtccaa actcatcaat gtatcttatc atgtctggat cactagtatc gatatctcga
     6541 ctcactacct ccctttaaac gatcgacggc cacgaagtgc ttagccagaa ttaattccag
     6601 gcggggaggc ggcccaaagg gagatccgac tcgtctgagg gcgaaggcga agacgcggaa
     6661 gaggccgcag agccggcagc aggccgcggg aaggaaggtc cgctggattg agggccgaag
     6721 ggacgtagca gaaggacgtc ccgcgcagaa tccaggtggc aacacaggcg agcagccatg
     6781 gaaaggacgt cagcttcccc gacaacacca cggaattgtc agtgcccaac agccgagccc
     6841 ctgtccagca gcgggcaagg caggcggcga tgagttccgc cgtggcaata gggaggggga
     6901 aagcgaaagt cccggaaagg agctgacagg tggtggcaat gccccaacca gtgggggttg
     6961 cgtcagcaaa cacagtgcac accacgccac gttgcctgac aacgggccac aactcctcat
     7021 aaagagacag caaccaggat ttatacaagg aggagaaaat gaaagccata cgggaagcaa
     7081 tagcatgata caaaggcatt aaagcagcgt atccacatag cgtaaaagga gcaacatagt
     7141 taagaatacc agtcaatctt tcacaaattt tgtaatccag aggttgattg ttccagacgc
     7201 gaactctagc gactcagaag aactcgtcaa gaaggcgata gaaggcgatg cgctgcgaat
     7261 cgggagcggc gataccgtaa agcacgagga agcggtcagc ccattcgccg ccaagctctt
     7321 cagcaatatc acgggtagcc aacgctatgt cctgatagcg gtccgccaca cccagccggc
     7381 cacagtcgat gaatccagaa aagcggccat tttccaccat gatattcggc aagcaggcat
     7441 cgccatgggt cacgacgaga tcctcgccgt cgggcatgcg cgccttgagc ctggcgaaca
     7501 gttcggctgg cgcgagcccc tgatgctctt cgtccagatc atcctgatcg acaagaccgg
     7561 cttccatccg agtacgtgct cgctcgatgc gatgtttcgc ttggtggtcg aatgggcagg
     7621 tagccggatc aagcgtatgc agccgccgca ttgcatcagc catgatggat actttctcgg
     7681 caggagcaag gtgagatgac aggagatcct gccccggcac ttcgcccaat agcagccagt
     7741 cccttcccgc ttcagtgaca acgtcgagca cagctgcgca aggaacgccc gtcgcggcca
     7801 gccacgatag ccgcgctgcc tcgtcctgca gttcattcag ggcaccggac aggtcggtct
     7861 tgacaaaaag aaccgggcgc ccctgcgctg acagccggaa cacggcggca tcagagcagc
     7921 cgattgtctg ttgtgcccag tcatagccga atagcctctc cacccaagcg gccggagaac
     7981 ctgcgtgcaa tccatcttgt tcaatcattc cggacgccat ggttgtggcc atattatcat
     8041 cgtgtttttc aaaggaaaac cacgtccccg tggttcgggg ggcctagacg tttttttaac
     8101 ctcgactaaa cacatgtaaa gcatgtgcac cgaggcccca gatcagatcc catacaatgg
     8161 ggtaccttct gggcatcctt cagccccttg ttgaatacgc ttgaggagag ccatttgact
     8221 ctttccacaa ctatccaact cacaacgtgg cactggggtt gtgccgcctt tgcaggtgta
     8281 tcttatacac gtggcttttg gccgcagagg cacctgtcgc caggtggggg gttccgctgc
     8341 ctgcaaaggg tcg
//
